Addgene plasmid #127479: pZF-AA-GCN
Purpose: coding sequence for synthetic zinc finger ZF-AA-GCN
Depositing lab: Sebastian Maerkl. Depositing organization: Swiss Federal Institute of Technology (EPFL). Publication: Cell-free gene-regulatory network engineering with synthetic transcription factors. Swank Z, Laohakunakorn N, Maerkl SJ. Proc Natl Acad Sci U S A. 2019 Mar 26;116(13):5892-5901. doi: 10.1073/pnas.1816591116. Epub 2019 Mar 8. PubMed 30850530.
Backbone
  Vector backbone: pET-21a
  Backbone size w/o insert (bp): 5340
  Total vector size (bp): 5606
  Vector type: cell-free transcription–translation
Growth in bacteria
  Bacterial resistance: Ampicillin, 100 μg/mL
  Growth temperature: 37°C
  Growth strain: DH5alpha
  Copy number: High Copy
Gene/Insert
  Gene/Insert name: ZF-AA fused with GCN4 leucine zipper
  Insert size (bp): 267
  Promoter: T7
  Tag / fusion protein: GCN4 leucine zipper (C terminal on insert)
  Cloning method: Ligation Independent Cloning
  Sequencing primers: 5′ ATGCGTCCGGCGTAG; 3′ AACCCCTCAAGACCCG
Terms and licenses: Academic/Nonprofit Terms; Industry Terms: Not Available to Industry
Depositor comments: Combining structure-based design with phage display to create new Cys2His2 zinc finger dimers. Structure. 2000 June; 8: 739-750.
How to cite: pZF-AA-GCN was a gift from Sebastian Maerkl (Addgene plasmid # 127479 ; http://n2t.net/addgene:127479 ; RRID:Addgene_127479)
