[The description below was written by a language model from this plasmid's Addgene catalogue record and pLannotate feature annotations shown in this document.]
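Description:
pZF-AA-GCN is a pET-21a-based bacterial expression plasmid (about 5.6 kb) that carries the coding sequence for a synthetic Cys2His2 zinc finger, ZF-AA, fused at its C terminus to the GCN4 leucine zipper. It is catalogued for use in cell-free transcription–translation reactions. The plasmid is propagated in E. coli under ampicillin selection via the β-lactamase gene and replicates from a ColE1/pBR322-type origin. The catalogue lists it as high copy, although the backbone retains the rop gene and bom region typical of pBR322-derived pET vectors. An f1 origin is also present, as are short non-functional fragments of the tetracycline resistance gene left over from the backbone.

The 267 bp insert sits in a standard pET expression cassette: a T7 promoter followed by a lac operator, the strong T7 gene 10 ribosome binding site, the open reading frame, and a T7 terminator. The backbone also encodes lacI, so transcription in cells can be repressed and then relieved with IPTG, while in a cell-free system expression depends on supplied T7 RNA polymerase. The automated annotation identifies the GCN4-derived segment at the 3′ end of the insert. It does not label the zinc finger portion, which presumably occupies the unannotated stretch upstream. A short downstream match to a T7 gene 10-derived solubility tag is also called, and the record does not say whether it is part of the translated product. The leucine zipper is a dimerisation domain, and the depositor's comment points to earlier work on designed zinc finger dimers. The construct thus provides a dimerising DNA-binding protein for use as a synthetic transcription factor in cell-free gene-regulatory network engineering.
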