Features (pLannotate 1.2.2; 18 found; start..end, strand, type, name):
      8..287     -  CDS            TcR (fragment): tetracycline efflux protein; tet; confers resistance to tetracycline
    309..327     +  promoter       T7 promoter: promoter for bacteriophage T7 RNA polymerase
    328..352     +  protein_bind   lac operator: The lac repressor binds to the lac operator to inhibit transcription in E. coli. This inhibition can be relieved by adding lactose or isopropyl-β-D-thiogalactopyranoside (IPTG). lac repressor encoded by lacI
    367..389     +  RBS            RBS: efficient ribosome binding site from bacteriophage T7 gene 10 (Olins and Rangwala, 1989)
    535..660     +  CDS            GCN4 (fragment): GCN4_YEAST - Also known as AAS101 From Saccharomyces cerevisiae (strain ATCC 204508 / S288c) (Baker's yeast).
    673..722     +  CDS            SET1 (fragment): solubility-enhancement tag derived from T7 phage gene 10B
    730..777     +  terminator     T7 terminator: transcription terminator for bacteriophage T7 RNA polymerase
    814..1269    +  rep_origin     f1 ori (sequence partly withheld): f1 bacteriophage origin of replication; arrow indicates direction of (+) strand synthesis
   1295..1399    +  promoter       AmpR promoter: bla
   1400..2260    +  CDS            AmpR: β-lactamase; bla; confers resistance to ampicillin, carbenicillin, and related antibiotics
   2431..3019    +  rep_origin     ori: high-copy-number ColE1/pMB1/pBR322/pUC origin of replication
   3205..3344    -  misc_feature   bom: basis of mobility region from pBR322
   3446..3637    -  CDS            rop: Rop protein, which maintains plasmids at low copy number; rop
   3654..4034    +  CDS            YPB1_ECOLX: Protein predicted: Swiss-Prot protein existence level 4. From Escherichia coli.
   4106..4397    -  CDS            TcR (fragment): tetracycline efflux protein; tet; confers resistance to tetracycline
   4412..4433    -  protein_bind   CAP binding site: CAP binding activates transcription in the presence of cAMP. E. coli catabolite activator protein
   4446..5528    -  CDS            lacI: lac repressor; lacI; The lac repressor binds to the lac operator to inhibit transcription in E. coli. This inhibition can be relieved by adding lactose or isopropyl-β-D-thiogalactopyranoside (IPTG).
   5529..5606    -  promoter       lacI promoter: lacI
>Addgene plasmid #127479 | pZF-AA-GCN | addgene full sequence | sequence record 248852 | Addgene NGS Result
CGGGATCTCGACGCTCTCCCTTATGCGACTCCTGCATTAGGAAGCAGCCCAGTAGTAGGTTGAGGCCGTT
GAGCACCGCCGCCGCAAGGAATGGTGCATGCAAGGAGATGGCGCCCAACAGTCCCCCGGCCACGGGGCCT
GCCACCATACCCACGCCGAAACAAGCGCTCATGAGCCCGAAGTGGCGAGCCCGATCTTCCCCATCGGTGA
TGTCGGCGATATAGGCGCCAGCAACCGCACCTGTGGCGCCGGTGATGCCGGCCACGATGCGTCCGGCGTA
GAGGATCGAGATCTCGATCCCGCGAAATTAATACGACTCACTATAGGGGAATTGTGAGCGGATAACAATT
CCCCTCTAGAAATAATTTTGTTTAACTTTAAGAAGGAGATATACATATGAAACCGTTTCAGTGCCGCATT
TGCATGCGCAACTTTAGCCGCAGCGATCATCTGACCACCCATATTCGCACCCATACCGGCGAAAAACCGT
TTGCGTGCGATATTTGCGGCCGCAAATTCGCCCGCAGCGATGAACGCAAACGCCATCGCGATATTCAGCA
TATTCTGCCGATTCTGGAAGATAAAGTGGAAGAACTGCTGAGCAAAAACTATCATCTGGAAAACGAAGTG
GCGCGCCTGAAAAAACTGGTGGGCGAACGCTAATAAGATCCGGCTGCTAACAAAGCCCGAAAGGAAGCTG
AGTTGGCTGCTGCCACCGCTGAGCAATAACTAGCATAACCCCTTGGGGCCTCTAAACGGGTCTTGAGGGG
TTTTTTGCTGAAAGGAGGAACTATATCCGGATTGGCGAATGGG
[124 nt withheld, positions 814-937]
CGCCGGCTTTCCCCGTCAAGA
[71 nt withheld, positions 959-1029]
A
[49 nt withheld, positions 1031-1079]
CCTTTGACGTTGGAGTCCACGTTCTTT
[37 nt withheld, positions 1107-1143]
ACCCTATCTCGGTCTATTCTTTTGATTTATAAGGGATTTTGCCGATTTCGGCCTATTGGTTAAAAAATGA
GCTGATTTAACAAAAATTTAACGCGAATTTTAACAAAATATTAACGCTTACAATTTAGGTGGCACTTTTC
GGGGAAATGTGCGCGGAACCCCTATTTGTTTATTTTTCTAAATACATTCAAATATGTATCCGCTCATGAG
ACAATAACCCTGATAAATGCTTCAATAATATTGAAAAAGGAAGAGTATGAGTATTCAACATTTCCGTGTC
GCCCTTATTCCCTTTTTTGCGGCATTTTGCCTTCCTGTTTTTGCTCACCCAGAAACGCTGGTGAAAGTAA
AAGATGCTGAAGATCAGTTGGGTGCACGAGTGGGTTACATCGAACTGGATCTCAACAGCGGTAAGATCCT
TGAGAGTTTTCGCCCCGAAGAACGTTTTCCAATGATGAGCACTTTTAAAGTTCTGCTATGTGGCGCGGTA
TTATCCCGTATTGACGCCGGGCAAGAGCAACTCGGTCGCCGCATACACTATTCTCAGAATGACTTGGTTG
AGTACTCACCAGTCACAGAAAAGCATCTTACGGATGGCATGACAGTAAGAGAATTATGCAGTGCTGCCAT
AACCATGAGTGATAACACTGCGGCCAACTTACTTCTGACAACGATCGGAGGACCGAAGGAGCTAACCGCT
TTTTTGCACAACATGGGGGATCATGTAACTCGCCTTGATCGTTGGGAACCGGAGCTGAATGAAGCCATAC
CAAACGACGAGCGTGACACCACGATGCCTGCAGCAATGGCAACAACGTTGCGCAAACTATTAACTGGCGA
ACTACTTACTCTAGCTTCCCGGCAACAATTAATAGACTGGATGGAGGCGGATAAAGTTGCAGGACCACTT
CTGCGCTCGGCCCTTCCGGCTGGCTGGTTTATTGCTGATAAATCTGGAGCCGGTGAGCGTGGGTCTCGCG
GTATCATTGCAGCACTGGGGCCAGATGGTAAGCCCTCCCGTATCGTAGTTATCTACACGACGGGGAGTCA
GGCAACTATGGATGAACGAAATAGACAGATCGCTGAGATAGGTGCCTCACTGATTAAGCATTGGTAACTG
TCAGACCAAGTTTACTCATATATACTTTAGATTGATTTAAAACTTCATTTTTAATTTAAAAGGATCTAGG
TGAAGATCCTTTTTGATAATCTCATGACCAAAATCCCTTAACGTGAGTTTTCGTTCCACTGAGCGTCAGA
CCCCGTAGAAAAGATCAAAGGATCTTCTTGAGATCCTTTTTTTCTGCGCGTAATCTGCTGCTTGCAAACA
AAAAAACCACCGCTACCAGCGGTGGTTTGTTTGCCGGATCAAGAGCTACCAACTCTTTTTCCGAAGGTAA
CTGGCTTCAGCAGAGCGCAGATACCAAATACTGTCCTTCTAGTGTAGCCGTAGTTAGGCCACCACTTCAA
GAACTCTGTAGCACCGCCTACATACCTCGCTCTGCTAATCCTGTTACCAGTGGCTGCTGCCAGTGGCGAT
AAGTCGTGTCTTACCGGGTTGGACTCAAGACGATAGTTACCGGATAAGGCGCAGCGGTCGGGCTGAACGG
GGGGTTCGTGCACACAGCCCAGCTTGGAGCGAACGACCTACACCGAACTGAGATACCTACAGCGTGAGCT
ATGAGAAAGCGCCACGCTTCCCGAAGGGAGAAAGGCGGACAGGTATCCGGTAAGCGGCAGGGTCGGAACA
GGAGAGCGCACGAGGGAGCTTCCAGGGGGAAACGCCTGGTATCTTTATAGTCCTGTCGGGTTTCGCCACC
TCTGACTTGAGCGTCGATTTTTGTGATGCTCGTCAGGGGGGCGGAGCCTATGGAAAAACGCCAGCAACGC
GGCCTTTTTACGGTTCCTGGCCTTTTGCTGGCCTTTTGCTCACATGTTCTTTCCTGCGTTATCCCCTGAT
TCTGTGGATAACCGTATTACCGCCTTTGAGTGAGCTGATACCGCTCGCCGCAGCCGAACGACCGAGCGCA
GCGAGTCAGTGAGCGAGGAAGCGGAAGAGCGCCTGATGCGGTATTTTCTCCTTACGCATCTGTGCGGTAT
TTCACACCGCAATGGTGCACTCTCAGTACAATCTGCTCTGATGCCGCATAGTTAAGCCAGTATACACTCC
GCTATCGCTACGTGACTGGGTCATGGCTGCGCCCCGACACCCGCCAACACCCGCTGACGCGCCCTGACGG
GCTTGTCTGCTCCCGGCATCCGCTTACAGACAAGCTGTGACCGTCTCCGGGAGCTGCATGTGTCAGAGGT
TTTCACCGTCATCACCGAAACGCGCGAGGCAGCTGCGGTAAAGCTCATCAGCGTGGTCGTGAAGCGATTC
ACAGATGTCTGCCTGTTCATCCGCGTCCAGCTCGTTGAGTTTCTCCAGAAGCGTTAATGTCTGGCTTCTG
ATAAAGCGGGCCATGTTAAGGGCGGTTTTTTCCTGTTTGGTCACTGATGCCTCCGTGTAAGGGGGATTTC
TGTTCATGGGGGTAATGATACCGATGAAACGAGAGAGGATGCTCACGATACGGGTTACTGATGATGAACA
TGCCCGGTTACTGGAACGTTGTGAGGGTAAACAACTGGCGGTATGGATGCGGCGGGACCAGAGAAAAATC
ACTCAGGGTCAATGCCAGCGCTTCGTTAATACAGATGTAGGTGTTCCACAGGGTAGCCAGCAGCATCCTG
CGATGCAGATCCGGAACATAATGGTGCAGGGCGCTGACTTCCGCGTTTCCAGACTTTACGAAACACGGAA
ACCGAAGACCATTCATGTTGTTGCTCAGGTCGCAGACGTTTTGCAGCAGCAGTCGCTTCACGTTCGCTCG
CGTATCGGTGATTCATTCTGCTAACCAGTAAGGCAACCCCGCCAGCCTAGCCGGGTCCTCAACGACAGGA
GCACGATCATGCGCACCCGTGGGGCCGCCATGCCGGCGATAATGGCCTGCTTCTCGCCGAAACGTTTGGT
GGCGGGACCAGTGACGAAGGCTTGAGCGAGGGCGTGCAAGATTCCGAATACCGCAAGCGACAGGCCGATC
ATCGTCGCGCTCCAGCGAAAGCGGTCCTCGCCGAAAATGACCCAGAGCGCTGCCGGCACCTGTCCTACGA
GTTGCATGATAAAGAAGACAGTCATAAGTGCGGCGACGATAGTCATGCCCCTCGCCCACCGGAAGGAGCT
GACTGGGTTGAAGGCTCTCAAGGGCATCGGTCGAGATCCCGGTGCCTAATGAGTGAGCTAACTTACATTA
ATTGCGTTGCGCTCACTGCCCGCTTTCCAGTCGGGAAACCTGTCGTGCCAGCTGCATTAATGAATCGGCC
AACGCGCGGGGAGAGGCGGTTTGCGTATTGGGCGCCAGGGTGGTTTTTCTTTTCACCAGTGAGACGGGCA
ACAGCTGATTGCCCTTCACCGCCTGGCCCTGAGAGAGTTGCAGCAAGCGGTCCACGCTGGTTTGCCCCAG
CAGGCGAAAATCCTGTTTGATGGTGGTTAACGGCGGGATATAACATGAGCTGTCTTCGGTATCGTCGTAT
CCCACTACCGAGATATCCGCACCAACGCGCAGCCCGGACTCGGTAATGGCGCGCATTGCGCCCAGCGCCA
TCTGATCGTTGGCAACCAGCATCGCAGTGGGAACGATGCCCTCATTCAGCATTTGCATGGTTTGTTGAAA
ACCGGACATGGCACTCCAGTCGCCTTCCCGTTCCGCTATCGGCTGAATTTGATTGCGAGTGAGATATTTA
TGCCAGCCAGCCAGACGCAGACGCGCCGAGACAGAACTTAATGGGCCCGCTAACAGCGCGATTTGCTGGT
GACCCAATGCGACCAGATGCTCCACGCCCAGTCGCGTACCGTCTTCATGGGAGAAAATAATACTGTTGAT
GGGTGTCTGGTCAGAGACATCAAGAAATAACGCCGGAACATTAGTGCAGGCAGCTTCCACAGCAATGGCA
TCCTGGTCATCCAGCGGATAGTTAATGATCAGCCCACTGACGCGTTGCGCGAGAAGATTGTGCACCGCCG
CTTTACAGGCTTCGACGCCGCTTCGTTCTACCATCGACACCACCACGCTGGCACCCAGTTGATCGGCGCG
AGATTTAATCGCCGCGACAATTTGCGACGGCGCGTGCAGGGCCAGACTGGAGGTGGCAACGCCAATCAGC
AACGACTGTTTGCCCGCCAGTTGTTGTGCCACGCGGTTGGGAATGTAATTCAGCTCCGCCATCGCCGCTT
CCACTTTTTCCCGCGTTTTCGCAGAAACGTGGCTGGCCTGGTTCACCACGCGGGAAACGGTCTGATAAGA
GACACCGGCATACTCTGCGACATCGTATAACGTTACTGGTTTCACATTCACCACCCTGAATTGACTCTCT
TCCGGGCGCTATCATGCCATACCGCGAAAGGTTTTGCGCCATTCGATGGTGTC
